>Addgene plasmid #15249 | pMKO.1-Puro-shPP2A-Aalpha | addgene partial sequence | sequence record 21739 | 15249 with pLXSN5'
ACTCCTTCTCTAGGCGCCGGAATTGAAGATCTGTCGACAAGGTCGGGCAGGAAGAGGGCCTATTTCCCAT
GATTCCTTCATATTTGCATATACGATACAAGGCTGTTAGAGAGATAATTAGAATTAATTTGACTGTAAAC
ACAAAGATATTAGTACAAAATACGTGACGTAGAAAGTAATAATTTCTTGGGTAGTTTGCAGTTTTAAAAT
TATGTTTTAAAATGGACTATCATATGCTTACCGTAACTTGAAAGTATTTCGATTTCTTGGCTTTATATAT
CTTGTGGAAAGGACGAAACACCGGGACAACAGCACCTTGCAGAGTCTCGAGACTCTGCAAGGTGCTGTTG
TCTTTTTGAATTCGCCAGCACAGTGGTCGACCCTGTGGAATGTGTGTCAGTTAGGGTGTGGAAAGTCCCC
AGGCTTCCCAGCAGGCAGAAGTATGCAAAGCATGCATCTCAATTAGTCAGCAACCAGGTGTGGAAAGTCC
CCAGGCTCCCCAGCAGGCAGAAGTATGCAAAGCATGCATCTCAATTAGTCAGCAACCATAGTCCCGCCCC
TAACTCCGCCCATCCCGCCCCTAACTCCGCCCAGTTCCGCCCATTCTCCGCCCCATGGCTGACTAATTTT
TTTTATTTATGCAGAGGCCGAGGCCGCCTCGGCCTCTGAGCTATTCCAGAAGTAGTGAGGAGGCTTTTTT
GGAGGCCTAGGCTTTTGCAAAAAGCTTACCATGACCGAGTACAAGCCCACGGTGCGCCTCGCCACCCGCG
ACGACGTCCCCAGGGCCGTACGCACCCTCGCCGCCGCGTTCGCCGACTACCCCGCCACGCGCCACACCGT
CGATCGGACCGCCACATCGAGCGGGTCACCGAGCTGCAAGAACTCTTCCTCACGCGCGTCGGGCTCGACA
TCGG
