[The description below was written by a language model from this plasmid's Addgene catalogue record.]
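Description:
pMKO.1-Puro-shPP2A-Aalpha is a retroviral RNAi vector built on the pMKO.1 backbone (about 6.7 kb without insert) for stable knockdown of a human gene in mammalian cells. It is maintained in E. coli as a high-copy plasmid under ampicillin selection. A puromycin resistance marker allows selection of mammalian cells that have taken up the vector. As a retroviral construct, it is intended to be packaged into viral particles that integrate the shRNA cassette and the puromycin marker into the genome of transduced cells, giving sustained rather than transient silencing.

The payload is a short 58 bp insert cloned between AgeI and EcoRI sites, both of which are retained. It encodes a short hairpin RNA directed against human PPP2R1A, the alpha isoform of the structural (A) scaffold subunit of protein phosphatase 2A, also known as PP2A-Aalpha or PR65A. An insert of this size is consistent with a hairpin design in which sense and antisense copies of a roughly 21-nucleotide target sequence are separated by a loop, so that the transcript folds back and is processed by the cellular RNAi machinery into a small interfering RNA. The record does not state which promoter drives the hairpin or which one drives the puromycin marker. No feature table is provided, so the arrangement of LTRs, packaging signal and other backbone elements cannot be confirmed from the information given.

The associated publication concerns the tumour suppressor role of the related PP2A Abeta subunit and its regulation of the RalA GTPase. This suggests the construct was used to deplete the Aalpha isoform in human cells in studies of PP2A scaffold subunit function.
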