Addgene plasmid #15249: pMKO.1-Puro-shPP2A-Aalpha
Depositing lab: William Hahn. Depositing organization: Dana-Farber Cancer Institute. Publication: The tumor suppressor PP2A Abeta regulates the RalA GTPase. Sablina AA, Chen W, Arroyo JD, Corral L, Hector M, Bulmer SE, DeCaprio JA, Hahn WC. Cell. 2007 Jun 1. 129(5):969-82. 10.1016/j.cell.2007.03.047 PubMed 17540176.
Backbone
  Vector backbone: pMKO.1
  Backbone size w/o insert (bp): 6700
  Vector type: Mammalian Expression, Retroviral, RNAi
  Selectable markers: Puromycin
Growth in bacteria
  Bacterial resistance: Ampicillin, 100 μg/mL
  Growth temperature: 37°C
  Growth strain: DH5alpha
  Copy number: High Copy
Gene/Insert
  Gene/Insert name: PP2A regulatory subunit A, alpha isoform (alt name: PP2A A alpha)
  Species: H. sapiens (human)
  Insert size (bp): 58
  Entrez Gene: PPP2R1A (a.k.a. HJS2, MRD36, PP2A-Aalpha, PP2AA, PP2AAALPHA, PR65A)
  Cloning method: Restriction Enzyme; 5′ cloning site AgeI (not destroyed); 3′ cloning site EcoRI (not destroyed)
  Sequencing primers: 5′ pLXSN 5'
Terms and licenses: Academic/Nonprofit Terms; Industry Terms: Not Available to Industry
Depositor comments: Target sequence: GACAACAGCACCTTGCAGAGT
How to cite: pMKO.1-Puro-shPP2A-Aalpha was a gift from William Hahn (Addgene plasmid # 15249 ; http://n2t.net/addgene:15249 ; RRID:Addgene_15249)
